Addgene plasmid #198379: pBZS-YP_009702000
Purpose: Express YP_009702000 in bacterial cells.
Depositing lab: Takashi Ito. Depositing organization: Kyushu University. Publication: Identification, expression, and purification of DNA cytosine 5-methyltransferases with short recognition sequences. Miura F, Miura M, Shibata Y, Furuta Y, Miyamura K, Ino Y, Bayoumi AMA, Oba U, Ito T. BMC Biotechnol. 2022 Nov 4;22(1):33. doi: 10.1186/s12896-022-00765-3. PubMed 36333700.
Backbone
  Vector backbone: pBZS
  Vector type: Bacterial Expression
Growth in bacteria
  Bacterial resistance: Ampicillin, 100 μg/mL
  Growth temperature: 37°C
  Growth strain: NEB T7 Express
  Copy number: Unknown
Gene/Insert
  Gene/Insert name: YP_009702000
  Entrez Gene: CVA-1_913R (a.k.a. F8205_gp161, PBCVCVA1_913R)
Terms and licenses: Academic/Nonprofit Terms; Industry Terms: Not Available to Industry
How to cite: pBZS-YP_009702000 was a gift from Takashi Ito (Addgene plasmid # 198379 ; http://n2t.net/addgene:198379 ; RRID:Addgene_198379)
