[The description below was written by a language model from this plasmid's Addgene catalogue record and pLannotate feature annotations shown in this document.]
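Description:
pBZS-YP_009702000 is a bacterial expression plasmid of about 5.5 kb, built on the pBZS backbone, for producing the protein YP_009702000 in E. coli. The insert corresponds to the gene CVA-1_913R; its alias carries a PBCV prefix, which suggests a chlorovirus origin, although the record does not name the source organism. The associated publication concerns the identification, expression and purification of DNA cytosine 5-methyltransferases with short recognition sequences, so the insert is presumably one of those candidate enzymes, but the record gives neither its recognition sequence nor its activity.

Expression is driven by the araBAD promoter. The regulator araC is encoded divergently on the opposite strand, which gives tight repression without L-arabinose and induction when it is added, a useful arrangement for potentially toxic DNA-modifying enzymes. Downstream of the promoter, the annotation shows a short fragment matching a His-tag-containing composite tag, then the T7 gene 10 leader, which promotes efficient translation, and the Xpress epitope with its enterokinase cleavage site. The unannotated stretch that follows, roughly 1 kb, is where the insert most likely sits. It is followed by a fragment of Staphylococcus aureus protein A made up of immunoglobulin-binding domains, which probably acts as a C-terminal affinity handle for IgG-based purification, though the table does not confirm that it is fused in frame. Transcription ends at the rrnB T1 and T2 terminators.

The plasmid replicates from a ColE1/pMB1-type origin, with a pBR322 bom site and only a remnant of rop, and its copy number is listed as unknown. Selection is with ampicillin through β-lactamase.
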