Features (pLannotate 1.2.2; 14 found; start..end, strand, type, name):
      1..285     +  promoter       araBAD promoter: araBAD; promoter of the L-arabinose operon of E. coli; the araC regulatory gene is transcribed in the opposite direction (Guzman et al., 1995)
    331..351     +  CDS            capTEV™ (fragment): composite tag for in vivo biotinylation, TEV protease cleavage, and 6xHis tagging
    352..384     +  CDS            T7 tag (gene 10 leader): leader peptide from bacteriophage T7 gene 10 promotes efficient translation in E. coli
    388..411     +  CDS            Xpress™ tag: Xpress™ epitope tag, including an enterokinase recognition and cleavage site
   1441..1965    +  CDS            spa (fragment): SPA_STAAU - Experimental evidence at protein level: Swiss-Prot protein existence level 1. Plays a role in the inhibition of the host innate and adaptive immune responses. Possesses five immunoglobulin-binding domains that capture both the fragment crystallizable region (Fc region) and the Fab region (part of Ig that identifies antigen) of immunoglobulins (By similarity). In turn, Staphylococcus aureus is protected from phagocytic killing via inhibition of Ig Fc region. In addition, the host elicited B-cell response is prevented due to a decrease of antibody-secreting cell proliferation that en
   1974..2089    +  ncRNA          5S rRNA: Accession: RF00001 - 5S ribosomal RNA
   2093..2179    +  terminator     rrnB T1 terminator: Escherichia coli rrnB; transcription terminator T1 from the E. coli rrnB gene
   2271..2298    +  terminator     rrnB T2 terminator: transcription terminator T2 from the E. coli rrnB gene
   2317..2408    +  promoter       AmpR promoter: bla
   2409..3269    +  CDS            AmpR: β-lactamase; bla; confers resistance to ampicillin, carbenicillin, and related antibiotics
   3440..4028    +  rep_origin     ori: high-copy-number ColE1/pMB1/pBR322/pUC origin of replication
   4214..4354    -  misc_feature   bom: basis of mobility region from pBR322
   4456..4496    -  CDS            rop (fragment): Rop protein, which maintains plasmids at low copy number; rop
   4618..5496    -  CDS            araC: L-arabinose regulatory protein; araC
>Addgene plasmid #198379 | pBZS-YP_009702000 | addgene full sequence | sequence record 389728 | Addgene NGS Result
AAGAAACCAATTGTCCATATTGCATCAGACATTGCCGTCACTGCGTCTTTTACTGGCTCTTCTCGCTAAC
CAAACCGGTAACCCCGCTTATTAAAAGCATTCTGTAACAAAGCGGGACCAAAGCCATGACAAAAACGCGT
AACAAAAGTGTCTATAATCACGGCAGAAAAGTCCACATTGATTATTTGCACGGCGTCACACTTTGCTATG
CCATAGCATTTTTATCCATAAGATTAGCCGATCCTACCTGACGCTTTTTATCGCAACTCTCTACTGTTTC
TCCATACCCGTTTTTTGGGCTAACAGGAGGAATTAACCATGGGGGGTTCTCATCATCATCATCATCATGG
TATGGCTAGCATGACTGGTGGACAGCAAATGGGTCGGGATCTGTACGACGATGACGATAAGCTCGAGGGA
TCCATGCTGCGTGCGCTGGACCTGTTCAGCGGCATCGGTGGCATTACCTACGGCCTGCGTGGTATCGTTA
CCCCGGTGGCGTATGTTGAGAAGAACAAAGACGCGCGTGAATTTCTGCAGAAGAAACACCCGGATGTTCC
GGTGTTCGACGATGTTTGCGCGTTTGACGCGACCGAGTGGAAGGGCAAAGTGGATATCATTACCGGTGGC
TGGCCGTGCACCGGTTTCAGCATCGCGGGTAAAGGCGCGGGTTTCGAGCACGAAGCGAGCGGTCTGTTTA
GCGAGGTGGTTCGTATCACCAACGAGTGCGAACCGCGTTACCTGTTCCTGGAAAACAGCCACATTCTGAG
CAAGAAAACCAACGTTAGCGTGGTTGTGAACGCGCTGGACAAGCTGGGCTACGATTGCAAATGGCTGACC
TGCCGTGCGACCAACGTGGGTGCGCCGCACCAACGTCACCGTTGGTTCTGCCTGGTGATCAAGCGTGGCG
CGAGCGTTATTACCGACCTGCCGCTGGTTGACACCTTTAACTGGAGCAGCGGCGAGCCGGACAAGCAGAT
CAAAAACTATACCCCGATTAACCGTACCGTTAGCAGCTGGCTGGGTAACGCGGTTGTGCCGGACCAAGTG
CGTTACGCGTTCACCACCCTGAACACCATGAGCACCGAAATCGCGACCTATCAGCACGATATTAACAAGT
TCCAAAACTGCGGTTTTAGCCTGAAAAGCGAGATCTACTGGAGCCGTATCAAGATTCAGGAACGTCCGCC
GCTGTATATTACCCTGACCCAAGAGAACCCGCCGAACAAGCACAAAGCGACCACCCCGCACATCAAAACC
ATTACCAAGAAATTCTGGAGCACCCCGGTTTTTAGCCACAACCCGAGCGGCGTGAACTTCCTGACCTACC
GTAGCAGCAAGCTGCTGGGCACCCAGGTTAAATTCGCGGAAGGTGGCTTTGCGGGCATGTATGTGAACCC
GGATTGGGTTCGTTGGCTGATGGGTTACCCGGAGGACTATTTTACCCTGGCGTACAAGGATCACGAAACC
CAAAGCGAATTCCAGCATGATGAAGCAGTGGATAACAAGTTTAACAAAGAACAGCAGAACGCGTTTTATG
AGATCTTGCACTTACCGAATCTGAACGAGGAACAGCGCAATGCGTTCATTCAGTCCCTTAAAGACGATCC
ATCTCAAAGCGCAAATCTGCTGGCAGAAGCCAAGAAACTGAACGATGCTCAAGCTCCGAAAGTCGACAAC
AAATTCAACAAAGAGCAACAGAATGCGTTCTACGAAATTCTGCATTTACCGAACCTGAATGAAGAACAGC
GTAACGCCTTTATCCAATCGCTGAAAGATGATCCTAGTCAGTCAGCCAATCTGTTGGCGGAAGCGAAGAA
ACTCAATGACGCCCAAGCTCCCAAAGTTGACGCGAATAGCTGGAGCCATCCGCAGTTTGAAAAGCTTTAG
GGCTGTTTTGGCGGATGAGAGAAGATTTTCAGCCTGATACAGATTAAATCAGAACGCAGAAGCGGTCTGA
TAAAACAGAATTTGCCTGGCGGCAGTAGCGCGGTGGTCCCACCTGACCCCATGCCGAACTCAGAAGTGAA
ACGCCGTAGCGCCGATGGTAGTGTGGGGTCTCCCCATGCGAGAGTAGGGAACTGCCAGGCATCAAATAAA
ACGAAAGGCTCAGTCGAAAGACTGGGCCTTTCGTTTTATCTGTTGTTTGTCGGTGAACGCTCTCCTGAGT
AGGACAAATCCGCCGGGAGCGGATTTGAACGTTGCGAAGCAACGGCCCGGAGGGTGGCGGGCAGGACGCC
CGCCATAAACTGCCAGGCATCAAATTAAGCAGAAGGCCATCCTGACGGATGGCCTTTTTGCGTTTCTACA
AACTCTTTTGTTTATTTTTCTAAATACATTCAAATATGTATCCGCTCATGAGACAATAACCCTGATAAAT
GCTTCAATAATATTGAAAAAGGAAGAGTATGAGTATTCAACATTTCCGTGTCGCCCTTATTCCCTTTTTT
GCGGCATTTTGCCTTCCTGTTTTTGCTCACCCAGAAACGCTGGTGAAAGTAAAAGATGCTGAAGATCAGT
TGGGTGCACGAGTGGGTTACATCGAACTGGATCTCAACAGCGGTAAGATCCTTGAGAGTTTTCGCCCCGA
AGAACGTTTTCCAATGATGAGCACTTTTAAAGTTCTGCTATGTGGCGCGGTATTATCCCGTGTTGACGCC
GGGCAAGAGCAACTCGGTCGCCGCATACACTATTCTCAGAATGACTTGGTTGAGTACTCACCAGTCACAG
AAAAGCATCTTACGGATGGCATGACAGTAAGAGAATTATGCAGTGCTGCCATAACCATGAGTGATAACAC
TGCGGCCAACTTACTTCTGACAACGATCGGAGGACCGAAGGAGCTAACCGCTTTTTTGCACAACATGGGG
GATCATGTAACTCGCCTTGATCGTTGGGAACCGGAGCTGAATGAAGCCATACCAAACGACGAGCGTGACA
CCACGATGCCTGTAGCAATGGCAACAACGTTGCGCAAACTATTAACTGGCGAACTACTTACTCTAGCTTC
CCGGCAACAATTAATAGACTGGATGGAGGCGGATAAAGTTGCAGGACCACTTCTGCGCTCGGCCCTTCCG
GCTGGCTGGTTTATTGCTGATAAATCTGGAGCCGGTGAGCGTGGGTCTCGCGGTATCATTGCAGCACTGG
GGCCAGATGGTAAGCCCTCCCGTATCGTAGTTATCTACACGACGGGGAGTCAGGCAACTATGGATGAACG
AAATAGACAGATCGCTGAGATAGGTGCCTCACTGATTAAGCATTGGTAACTGTCAGACCAAGTTTACTCA
TATATACTTTAGATTGATTTAAAACTTCATTTTTAATTTAAAAGGATCTAGGTGAAGATCCTTTTTGATA
ATCTCATGACCAAAATCCCTTAACGTGAGTTTTCGTTCCACTGAGCGTCAGACCCCGTAGAAAAGATCAA
AGGATCTTCTTGAGATCCTTTTTTTCTGCGCGTAATCTGCTGCTTGCAAACAAAAAAACCACCGCTACCA
GCGGTGGTTTGTTTGCCGGATCAAGAGCTACCAACTCTTTTTCCGAAGGTAACTGGCTTCAGCAGAGCGC
AGATACCAAATACTGTCCTTCTAGTGTAGCCGTAGTTAGGCCACCACTTCAAGAACTCTGTAGCACCGCC
TACATACCTCGCTCTGCTAATCCTGTTACCAGTGGCTGCTGCCAGTGGCGATAAGTCGTGTCTTACCGGG
TTGGACTCAAGACGATAGTTACCGGATAAGGCGCAGCGGTCGGGCTGAACGGGGGGTTCGTGCACACAGC
CCAGCTTGGAGCGAACGACCTACACCGAACTGAGATACCTACAGCGTGAGCTATGAGAAAGCGCCACGCT
TCCCGAAGGGAGAAAGGCGGACAGGTATCCGGTAAGCGGCAGGGTCGGAACAGGAGAGCGCACGAGGGAG
CTTCCAGGGGGAAACGCCTGGTATCTTTATAGTCCTGTCGGGTTTCGCCACCTCTGACTTGAGCGTCGAT
TTTTGTGATGCTCGTCAGGGGGGCGGAGCCTATGGAAAAACGCCAGCAACGCGGCCTTTTTACGGTTCCT
GGCCTTTTGCTGGCCTTTTGCTCACATGTTCTTTCCTGCGTTATCCCCTGATTCTGTGGATAACCGTATT
ACCGCCTTTGAGTGAGCTGATACCGCTCGCCGCAGCCGAACGACCGAGCGCAGCGAGTCAGTGAGCGAGG
AAGCGGAAGAGCGCCTGATGCGGTATTTTCTCCTTACGCATCTGTGCGGTATTTCACACCGCATATGGTG
CACTCTCAGTACAATCTGCTCTGATGCCGCATAGTTAAGCCAGTATACACTCCGCTATCGCTACGTGACT
GGGTCATGGCTGCGCCCCGACACCCGCCAACACCCGCTGACGCGCCCTGACGGGCTTGTCTGCTCCCGGC
ATCCGCTTACAGACAAGCTGTGACCGTCTCCGGGAGCTGCATGTGTCAGAGGTTTTCACCGTCATCACCG
AAACGCGCGAGGCAGCAGATCAATTCGCGCGCGAAGGCGAAGCGGCATGCATAATGTGCCTGTCAAATGG
ACGAAGCAGGGATTCTGCAAACCCTATGCTACTCCGTCAAGCCGTCAATTGTCTGATTCGTTACCAATTA
TGACAACTTGACGGCTACATCATTCACTTTTTCTTCACAACCGGCACGGAACTCGCTCGGGCTGGCCCCG
GTGCATTTTTTAAATACCCGCGAGAAATAGAGTTGATCGTCAAAACCAACATTGCGACCGACGGTGGCGA
TAGGCATCCGGGTGGTGCTCAAAAGCAGCTTCGCCTGGCTGATACGTTGGTCCTCGCGCCAGCTTAAGAC
GCTAATCCCTAACTGCTGGCGGAAAAAATGTGACAGACGCGACGGCGACAAGCAAACATGCTGTGCGACG
CTGGCGATATCAAAATTGCTGTCTGCCAGGTGATCGCTGATGTACTGACAAGCCTCGCGTACCCGATTAT
CCATCGGTGGATGGAGCGACTCGTTAATCGCTTCCATGCGCCGCAGTAACAATTGCTCAAGCAGATTTAT
CGCCAGCAGCTCCGAATAGCGCCCTTCCCCTTGCCCGGCGTTAATGATTTGCCCAAACAGGTCGCTGAAA
TGCGGCTGGTGCGCTTCATCCGGGCGAAAGAACCCCGTATTGGCAAATATTGACGGCCAGTTAAGCCATT
CATGCCAGTAGGCGCGCGGACGAAAGTAAACCCACTGGTGATACCATTCGCGAGCCTCCGGATGACGACC
GTAGTGATGAATCTCTCCTGGCGGGAACAGCAAAATATCACCCGGTCGGCAAACAAATTCTCGTCCCTGA
TTTTTCACCACCCCCTGACCGCGAATGGTGAGATTGAGAATATAACCTTTCATTCCCAGCGGTCGGTCGA
TAAAAAAATCGAGATAACCGTTGGCCTCAATCGGCGTTAAACCCGCCACCAGATGGGCATTAAACGAGTA
TCCCGGCAGCAGGGGATCATTTTGCGCTTCAGCCATACTTTTCATACTCCCGCCATTCAGAG
